Addgene plasmid #197718: pMC-1-BeYDV-LRS-L-11
Purpose: Phytobrick (MoClo) Level 0 Part
Depositing lab: Daniel Voytas. Depositing organization: University of Minnesota. Publication: An extensible vector toolkit and parts library for advanced engineering of plant genomes. Chamness JC, Kumar J, Cruz AJ, Rhuby E, Holum MJ, Cody JP, Tibebu R, Gamo ME, Starker CG, Zhang F, Voytas DF. Plant Genome. 2023 Mar 9:e20312. doi: 10.1002/tpg2.20312. PubMed 36896468.
Backbone
  Vector backbone: pMC-1-ccdB-11
  Backbone manufacturer: Self-made
  Vector type: Plant Expression
Growth in bacteria
  Bacterial resistance: Spectinomycin, 50 μg/mL
  Growth temperature: 37°C
  Growth strain: DH5alpha
  Copy number: High Copy
Gene/Insert
  Gene/Insert name: BeYDV LRSL in c-sense with GG expansion to v-sense ORF position
  Species: Bean Yellow Dwarf Virus
  Insert size (bp): 1861
  Cloning method: Restriction Enzyme; 5′ cloning site Unknown (unknown if destroyed)
Terms and licenses: Academic/Nonprofit Terms; Industry Terms: Not Available to Industry
Depositor comments: Please visit https://doi.org/10.1101/2022.10.15.511792 for bioRxiv preprint.
How to cite: pMC-1-BeYDV-LRS-L-11 was a gift from Daniel Voytas (Addgene plasmid # 197718 ; http://n2t.net/addgene:197718 ; RRID:Addgene_197718)
