[The description below was written by a language model from this plasmid's Addgene catalogue record and pLannotate feature annotations shown in this document.]
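Description:
pMC-1-BeYDV-LRS-L-11 is a Level 0 Phytobrick (MoClo) part plasmid from a modular toolkit for plant genome engineering. It was built in the self-made pMC-1-ccdB-11 acceptor backbone, whose name suggests the part replaced a ccdB counter-selection cassette, although the record lists the cloning sites as unknown. The 4.1 kb plasmid is maintained in E. coli at high copy from a ColE1/pUC-type origin. It is selected with spectinomycin through an aadA gene located downstream of an annotated AmpR (bla) promoter. The short annotated fragments of an integrase, a gentamicin acetyltransferase, lacI and an RSF origin are most likely remnants of the sequences the backbone was assembled from, not functional elements.

The 1,861 bp insert comes from Bean yellow dwarf virus, a geminivirus (mastrevirus). It is described as an "LRSL" arrangement in the complementary-sense orientation, with a Golden Gate expansion site at the position normally occupied by the virion-sense ORFs. By the usual BeYDV replicon convention, this name would denote long intergenic region, Rep/RepA, short intergenic region and a second long intergenic region, but the automated annotation detects only the RepA coding sequence and does not mark the intergenic regions. In such replicons, Rep acts at the flanking long intergenic regions to release and amplify a circular DNA episome in plant cells by rolling-circle replication. This raises the copy number of any cargo placed inside.

As a Level 0 part, the plasmid is a building block for Golden Gate assembly into higher-level plant vectors and is not a finished expression construct. The expansion site presumably lets users insert expression cassettes or repair templates in place of the viral virion-sense genes. The record does not state specific downstream applications.
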