Features (pLannotate 1.2.2; 8 found; start..end, strand, type, name):
      1..23      +  rep_origin     RSF ori (fragment): Plasmids containing the RSF 1030 origin of replication can be propagated in E. coli cells that contain additional plasmids with compatible origins.
     25..74      +  CDS            lacI (fragment): lac repressor; lacI; The lac repressor binds to the lac operator to inhibit transcription in E. coli. This inhibition can be relieved by adding lactose or isopropyl-β-D-thiogalactopyranoside (IPTG).
    388..1263    +  CDS            REPA_BEYDV: Experimental evidence at protein level: Swiss-Prot protein existence level 1. Implicated in enhancement of V-sense gene expression. Acts a an inhibitor of C-sense gene transcription. From Bean yellow dwarf virus (BeYDV).
   2079..2183    +  promoter       AmpR promoter: bla
   2174..2254    -  CDS            int (fragment): INT2_ECOLX - Protein inferred from homology: Swiss-Prot protein existence level 3. Putative integrase believed to be involved in the insertion of antibiotic resistance genes into plasmids and transposons. From Escherichia coli.
   2342..2398    +  CDS            GmR (fragment): gentamycin acetyltransferase; aacC1; confers resistance to gentamycin
   2405..3193    +  CDS            aadA: S3AD_ECOLX - Experimental evidence at protein level: Swiss-Prot protein existence level 1. Mediates bacterial resistance to the antibiotics streptomycin and spectinomycin. From Escherichia coli.
   3367..3955    +  rep_origin     ori: high-copy-number ColE1/pMB1/pBR322/pUC origin of replication
>Addgene plasmid #197718 | pMC-1-BeYDV-LRS-L-11 | addgene full sequence | sequence record 391069 | Addgene NGS Result
GTCAGTGAGCGAGGAAGCGGAAGAGCGCCCAATACGCAAACCGCCTCTCCCCGCGCGTTGGCCGATTCAT
TAATCACTCTGTGGTCTCAGGAGCAAATACCATCACATCGTATATGCTTTTATAGTGTGAACACCTTTAA
CCCTAGTGGGCGGGAAATTTTCTACTTTAAATCTGGACCGCTCGTGCTAAAGCACTCGCGATAAGGGGGG
GCCACGCCGGTAATATTAAATTCGGCGTGGGCCCCCCCTTGTCGCAAAGACTTCGTCTTTAAGTAAATTC
CACGTCATTTTCCACTATCTATTAAAATGACCAAAATACCCCTGCCTCCATGCCTCCACGCCGGTTATAA
GATAGAGTTTGAGGCAACCCCTCGGAGTCACAACAACATGCCTTCTGCTAGTAAGAACTTCAGACTCCAA
TCTAAATATGTTTTCCTTACCTATCCCAAGTGCTCATCTCAAAGAGATGATTTATTCCAGTTTCTCTGGG
AGAAACTCACACCTTTTCTTATTTTCTTCCTTGGTGTTGCTTCTGAGCTTCATCAAGATGGCACTACCCA
CTATCATGCTCTGCTCCAGCTTGATAAAAAACCTTGTATTAGGGATCCTTCTTTTTTCGATTTTGAAGGA
AATCACCCTAATATCCAGCCAGCTAGAAACTCTAAACAAGTCCTTGATTACATATCAAAGGACGGAGATA
TTAAAACCAGAGGAGATTTCCGAGATCATAAGGTTTCTCCTCGCAAATCTGACGCACGATGGAGAACTAT
TATCCAGACTGCAACGTCTAAGGAGGAATATCTTGACATGATCAAGGAAGAATTCCCTCATGAATGGGCA
ACAAAGCTTCAATGGCTGGAATATTCAGCCAACAAATTATTCCCTCCACAACCTGAACCGTATGTGTCGC
CCTTCACAGAATCAGATCTTCGCTGCCACGAAGATCTACACTCCTGGAGGGAAACCCATCTATACCATGT
AAGCATAGACGCTTATACTTACATACATCCTGTCTCATACCAACAAGCTCAATCTGACCTTGAATGGATG
GCCGATTTAACAAGGACAATGGAAGGAATGGAATCCGACACCCCAGCCTCTACATCTGCGGACCAACTCG
TACCGGAAAGACCACCTGGGCTAGAAGTCTCGGACGACACAACTATTGGAACGGTACCATCGATTTCACC
AACTACGATGAACACGCCACCTATAATATCATCGACGACATCCCCTTCAAGTTCGTCCCATTGTGGAAGC
AATTAATAGGTTGCCAGTCTGATTTCACTGTCAACCCTAAATATGGAAAAAAGAAGAAAATAAAAGGTGG
GATCCCTTCTATAATTCTTTGCAATCCTGACGAGGACTGGATGTTATCAATGACAAGTCAACAGAAGGAT
TACTTTAAAGATAATTGCGTCACCCACTACATGTGTGACGGGGAGACTTTTTTTGCTCGGGAATCGTCGA
GTCACTGAACGTGCCTCTCCTCATACGAGTTTATCTAAAGTGATTATTTTTTTTGGGGTGTTTGTTTTTG
GATTGTCTTTTTTTGTTTATTTCGTGTGTTATGTAACATATGTAATTTCTATCTACTTGCACAATGAAAT
ATATTCATAAAATAATCATTACCGTGAGACGAACAACAACGTCTCTAGTGCAAATACCATCACATCGTAT
ATGCTTTTATAGTGTGAACACCTTTAACCCTAGTGGGCGGGAAATTTTCTACTTTAAATCTGGACCGCTC
GTGCTAAAGCACTCGCGATAAGGGGGGGCCACGCCGGTAATATTAAATTCGGCGTGGGCCCCCCCTTGTC
GCAAAGACTTCGTCTTTAAGTAAATTCCACGTCATTTTCCACTATCTATTAAAATGACCAAAATACCCCT
GCCTCCATGCCTCCACGCCGGTTATAAGATAGAGTTTGAGGCAACCCCTCGGAGTCACAACAACGCTTGA
GACCACGAAGTGGCTCTTCAGTGGACGAAAGGGCCTCGTGATACGCCTATTTTTATAGGTTAATGTCATG
ATAATAATGGTTTCTTAGACGTCAGGTGGCACTTTTCGGGGAAATGTGCGCGGAACCCCTATTTGTTTAT
TTTTCTAAATACATTCAAATATGTATCCGCTCATGAGACAATAACCCTGATAAATGCTTCAATAATATTG
AAAAAGGAAGAGTATGCGCTCACGCAACTGGTCCAGAACCTTGACCGAACGCAGCGGTGGTAACGGCGCA
GTGGCGGTTTTCATGGCTTGTTATGACTGTTTTTTTTTGGGGTACAGTCTATGCCTCGGGCATCCAAGCA
GCAAGCGCGTTACGCCGTGGGTCGATGTTTGATGTTATGGAGCAGCAACGATGTTACGCAGCAGGGCAGT
CGCCCTAAAACAAAGTTAAACATCATGAGGGAAGCGGTGATCGCCGAAGTATCGACTCAACTATCAGAGG
TAGTTGGCGTCATCGAGCGCCATCTCGAACCGACGTTGCTGGCCGTACATTTGTACGGCTCCGCAGTGGA
TGGCGGCCTGAAGCCACACAGCGATATTGATTTGCTGGTTACGGTGACCGTAAGGCTTGATGAAACAACG
CGGCGAGCTTTGATCAACGACCTTTTGGAAACTTCGGCTTCCCCTGGAGAGAGCGAGATTCTCCGCGCTG
TAGAAGTCACCATTGTTGTGCACGACGACATCATTCCGTGGCGTTATCCAGCTAAGCGCGAACTGCAATT
TGGAGAATGGCAGCGCAATGACATTCTTGCAGGTATCTTCGAGCCAGCCACGATCGACATTGATCTGGCT
ATCTTGCTGACAAAAGCAAGAGAACATAGCGTTGCCTTGGTAGGTCCAGCGGCGGAGGAACTCTTTGATC
CGGTTCCTGAACAGGATCTATTTGAGGCGCTAAATGAAACCTTAACGCTATGGAACTCGCCGCCCGACTG
GGCTGGCGATGAGCGAAATGTAGTGCTTACGTTGTCCCGCATTTGGTACAGCGCAGTAACCGGCAAAATC
GCGCCGAAGGATGTCGCTGCCGACTGGGCAATGGAGCGCCTGCCGGCCCAGTATCAGCCCGTCATACTTG
AAGCTAGACAGGCTTATCTTGGACAAGAAGAAGATCGCTTGGCCTCGCGCGCAGATCAGTTGGAAGAATT
TGTCCATTACGTAAAAGGCGAGATCACCAAGGTAGTCGGCAAATAACTGTCAGACCAAGTTTACTCATAT
ATACTTTAGATTGATTTAAAACTTCATTTTTAATTTAAAAGGATCTAGGTGAAGATCCTTTTTGATAATC
TCATGACCAAAATCCCTTAACGTGAGTTTTCGTTCCACTGAGCGTCAGACCCCGTAGAAAAGATCAAAGG
ATCTTCTTGAGATCCTTTTTTTCTGCGCGTAATCTGCTGCTTGCAAACAAAAAAACCACCGCTACCAGCG
GTGGTTTGTTTGCCGGATCAAGAGCTACCAACTCTTTTTCCGAAGGTAACTGGCTTCAGCAGAGCGCAGA
TACCAAATACTGTTCTTCTAGTGTAGCCGTAGTTAGGCCACCACTTCAAGAACTCTGTAGCACCGCCTAC
ATACCTCGCTCTGCTAATCCTGTTACCAGTGGCTGCTGCCAGTGGCGATAAGTCGTGTCTTACCGGGTTG
GACTCAAGACGATAGTTACCGGATAAGGCGCAGCGGTCGGGCTGAACGGGGGGTTCGTGCACACAGCCCA
GCTTGGAGCGAACGACCTACACCGAACTGAGATACCTACAGCGTGAGCTATGAGAAAGCGCCACGCTTCC
CGAAGGGAGAAAGGCGGACAGGTATCCGGTAAGCGGCAGGGTCGGAACAGGAGAGCGCACGAGGGAGCTT
CCAGGGGGAAACGCCTGGTATCTTTATAGTCCTGTCGGGTTTCGCCACCTCTGACTTGAGCGTCGATTTT
TGTGATGCTCGTCAGGGGGGCGGAGCCTATGGAAAAACGCCAGCAACGCGGCCTTTTTACGGTTCCTGGC
CTTTTGCTGGCCTTTTGCTCACATGTTCTTTCCTGCGTTATCCCCTGATTCTGTGGATAACCGTATTACC
GCCTTTGAGTGAGCTGATACCGCTCGCCGCAGCCGAACGACCGAGCGCAGCGA
